Addgene plasmid #31663: pECE-M2-PAK2 wt
Depositing lab: Anne Brunet. Depositing organization: Stanford University. Publication: Chemical Genetic Screen for AMPKalpha2 Substrates Uncovers a Network of Proteins Involved in Mitosis. Banko MR, Allen JJ, Schaffer BE, Wilker EW, Tsou P, White JL, Villen J, Wang B, Kim SR, Sakamoto K, Gygi SP, Cantley LC, Yaffe MB, Shokat KM, Brunet A. Mol Cell. 2011 Dec 23;44(6):878-92. Epub 2011 Dec 1. 10.1016/j.molcel.2011.11.005 PubMed 22137581.
Backbone
  Vector backbone: pECE, Addgene plasmid 26453
  Backbone size w/o insert (bp): 2900
  Vector type: Mammalian Expression
Growth in bacteria
  Bacterial resistance: Ampicillin, 100 μg/mL
  Growth temperature: 37°C
  Growth strain: DH5alpha
  Copy number: High Copy
Gene/Insert
  Gene/Insert name: p21-activated protein kinase 2 (alt name: M2-PAK2 wt)
  Species: H. sapiens (human)
  Insert size (bp): 1600
  Entrez Gene: PAK2 (a.k.a. KNO2, PAK65, PAKgamma)
  Tag / fusion protein: M2 (N terminal on backbone)
  Cloning method: Restriction Enzyme; 5′ cloning site EcoRI (not destroyed); 3′ cloning site XbaI (not destroyed)
  Sequencing primers: 5′ SV40pro-F; 3′ SV40pA-R
Resource information
  A portion of this plasmid was derived from a plasmid made by: Open Biosystems Human Orfeome Collection
Terms and licenses: Academic/Nonprofit Terms; Industry Terms: Not Available to Industry
How to cite: pECE-M2-PAK2 wt was a gift from Anne Brunet (Addgene plasmid # 31663 ; http://n2t.net/addgene:31663 ; RRID:Addgene_31663)
