[The description below was written by a language model from this plasmid's Addgene catalogue record and pLannotate feature annotations shown in this document.]
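Description:
pECE-M2-PAK2 wt is a mammalian expression plasmid, about 4.5 kb in the sequenced record, built on the small pECE backbone and carrying wild-type human PAK2 (p21-activated protein kinase 2) with an N-terminal M2 (FLAG) epitope tag supplied by the backbone. The roughly 1.6 kb PAK2 open reading frame, derived in part from a human ORFeome clone, was inserted between EcoRI and XbaI sites that both remain intact. In bacteria the plasmid is maintained at high copy through a ColE1/pUC-type origin and selected with ampicillin via the β-lactamase gene and its own promoter. Short remnants of the tetracycline resistance gene and the pBR322 bom region are backbone leftovers and are not functional markers. No mammalian selection marker is annotated, which suits the plasmid mainly to transient transfection.

Expression in mammalian cells is driven by the SV40 enhancer and early promoter, which sits just upstream of the tag. The annotation labelled as a fragment of a 5xFLAG element spans the numbering origin of the circular sequence and is only a short match, consistent with the M2 epitope described in the catalogue entry. It is followed by the PAK2 coding sequence. Downstream, a small piece of SV40 large T antigen sequence precedes the SV40 polyadenylation signal that terminates the transcript.

PAK2 is a serine/threonine kinase acting downstream of CDC42 and RAC1 in cytoskeletal regulation, motility, cell cycle progression, and apoptosis. The plasmid was deposited with a chemical genetic screen for AMPKα2 substrates, where a FLAG-tagged wild-type protein can be detected or immunoprecipitated, for example to examine its phosphorylation. The "wt" designation suggests it serves as a reference for mutant versions, though the record does not describe any.
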