Features (pLannotate 1.2.2; 10 found; start..end, strand, type, name):
     37..1605    +  CDS            PAK2: PAK2_HUMAN - Experimental evidence at protein level: Swiss-Prot protein existence level 1. Serine/threonine protein kinase that plays a role in a variety of different signaling pathways including cytoskeleton regulation, cell motility, cell cycle progression, apoptosis or proliferation. Acts as downstream effector of the small GTPases CDC42 and RAC1. Activation by the binding of active CDC42 and RAC1 results in a conformational change and a subsequent autophosphorylation on several serine and/or threonine residues. Full-length PAK2 stimulates cell survival and cell growth. Phosphorylates MAPK4
   1621..1706    +  CDS            large T antigen (fragment): large T antigen from SV40 (simian virus 40)
   1729..1863    +  polyA_signal   SV40 poly(A) signal: SV40 polyadenylation signal
   1858..2139    +  CDS            TcR (fragment): tetracycline efflux protein; tet; confers resistance to tetracycline
   2139..2191    +  misc_feature   bom (fragment): basis of mobility region from pBR322
   2377..2965    -  rep_origin     ori: high-copy-number ColE1/pMB1/pBR322/pUC origin of replication
   3136..3996    -  CDS            AmpR: β-lactamase; bla; confers resistance to ampicillin, carbenicillin, and related antibiotics
   3997..4101    -  promoter       AmpR promoter: bla
   4133..4466    +  promoter       SV40 promoter: SV40 enhancer and early promoter
   4502..14      +  CDS            5xFLAG (fragment) (across the origin): five tandem FLAG® epitope tags
>Addgene plasmid #31663 | pECE-M2-PAK2 wt | addgene full sequence | sequence record 200997 | Addgene NGS Result
GACTACAAGGACGATGACGATAAACCCGGGAATTCGTCTGATAACGGAGAACTGGAAGATAAGCCTCCAG
CACCTCCTGTGCGAATGAGCAGCACCATCTTTAGCACTGGAGGCAAAGACCCTTTGTCAGCCAATCACAG
TTTGAAACCTTTGCCCTCTGTTCCAGAAGAGAAAAAGCCCAGGCATAAAATCATCTCCATATTCTCAGGC
ACAGAGAAAGGAAGTAAAAAGAAGGAAAAGGAACGGCCAGAAATTTCTCCTCCATCTGATTTTGAGCACA
CCATCCATGTTGGTTTTGATGCTGTTACTGGAGAATTCACTGGCATGCCAGAACAGTGGGCTCGATTACT
ACAGACCTCCAATATCACCAAACTAGAGCAAAAGAAGAACCCTCAGGCTGTGCTGGATGTCCTAAAGTTC
TACGACTCCAACACAGTGAAGCAGAAATATCTGAGCTTTACTCCTCCTGAGAAAGATGGCTTTCCTTCTG
GAACACCAGCACTGAATGCCAAGGGAACAGAAGCACCCGCAGTAGTGACAGAGGAGGAGGATGATGATGA
AGAGACTGCTCCTCCCGTTATTGCCCCGCGACCGGATCATACGAAATCAATTTACACACGGTCTGTAATT
GACCCTGTTCCTGCACCAGTTGGTGATTCACATGTTGATGGTGCTGCCAAGTCTTTAGACAAACAGAAAA
AGAAGACTAAGATGACAGATGAAGAGATTATGGAGAAATTAAGAACTATCGTGAGCATAGGTGACCCTAA
GAAAAAATATACAAGATATGAAAAAATTGGACAAAGGGCTTCTGGTACAGTTTTCACTGCTACTGACGTT
GCACTGGGACAGGAGGTTGCTATCAAACAAATTAATTTACAGAAACAGCCAAAGAAGGAACTGATCATTA
ACGAGATTCTGGTGATGAAAGAATTGAAAAATCCCAACATCGTTAACTTTTTGGACAGTTACCTGGTAGG
AGATGAATTGTTTGTGGTCATGGAATACCTTGCTGGGGGGTCACTCACTGATGTGGTAACAGAAACGTGC
ATGGATGAAGCACAGATTGCTGCTGTATGCAGAGAGTGTTTACAGGCATTGGAGTTTTTACATGCTAATC
AAGTGATCCACAGAGACATCAAAAGTGACAATGTACTTTTGGGAATGGAAGGATCTGTTAAGCTCACTGA
CTTTGGTTTCTGTGCCCAGATCACCCCTGAGCAGAGCAAACGCAGTACCATGGTCGGAACGCCATACTGG
ATGGCACCAGAGGTGGTTACACGGAAAGCTTATGGCCCTAAAGTCGACATATGGTCTCTGGGTATCATGG
CTATTGAGATGGTAGAAGGAGAGCCTCCATACCTCAATGAAAATCCCTTGAGGGCCTTGTACCTAATAGC
AACTAATGGAACCCCAGAACTTCAGAATCCAGAGAAACTTTCCCCAATATTTCGGGATTTCTTAAATCGA
TGTTTGGAAATGGATGTGGAAAAAAGGGGTTCAGCCAAAGAATTATTACAGCATCCTTTCCTGAAACTGG
CCAAACCGTTATCTAGCTTGACACCACTGATCATGGCAGCTAAAGAAGCAATGAAGAGTAACCGTTAATC
TAGATAAGTAATGATCATAATCAGCCATATCACATCTGTAGAGGTTTTACTTGCTTTAAAAAACCTCCCA
CACCTCCCCCTGAACCTGAAACATAAAATGAATGCAATTGTTGTTGTTAACTTGTTTATTGCAGCTTATA
ATGGTTACAAATAAAGCAATAGCATCACAAATTTCACAAATAAAGCATTTTTTTCACTGCATTCTAGTTG
TGGTTTGTCCAAACTCATCAATGTATCTTATCATGTCTGGATCCTCTACGCCGGACGCATCGTGGCCGGC
ATCACCGGCGCCACAGGTGCGGTTGCTGGCGCCTATATCGCCGACATCACCGATGGGGAAGATCGGGCTC
GCCACTTCGGGCTCATGAGCGCTTGTTTCGGCGTGGGTATGGTGGCAGGCCCCGTGGCCGGGGGACTGTT
GGGCGCCATCTCCTTGCATGCACCATTCCTTGCGGCGGCGGTGCTCAACGGCCTCAACCTACTACTGGGC
TGCTTCCTAATGCAGGAGTCGCATAAGGGAGAGCGTCGATATGCGGTGTGAAATACCGCACAGATGCGTA
AGGAGAAAATACCGCATCAGGCGCTCTTCCGCTTCCTCGCTCACTGACTCGCTGCGCTCGGTCGTTCGGC
TGCGGCGAGCGGTATCAGCTCACTCAAAGGCGGTAATACGGTTATCCACAGAATCAGGGGATAACGCAGG
AAAGAACATGTGAGCAAAAGGCCAGCAAAAGGCCAGGAACCGTAAAAAGGCCGCGTTGCTGGCGTTTTTC
CATAGGCTCCGCCCCCCTGACGAGCATCACAAAAATCGACGCTCAAGTCAGAGGTGGCGAAACCCGACAG
GACTATAAAGATACCAGGCGTTTCCCCCTGGAAGCTCCCTCGTGCGCTCTCCTGTTCCGACCCTGCCGCT
TACCGGATACCTGTCCGCCTTTCTCCCTTCGGGAAGCGTGGCGCTTTCTCATAGCTCACGCTGTAGGTAT
CTCAGTTCGGTGTAGGTCGTTCGCTCCAAGCTGGGCTGTGTGCACGAACCCCCCGTTCAGCCCGACCGCT
GCGCCTTATCCGGTAACTATCGTCTTGAGTCCAACCCGGTAAGACACGACTTATCGCCACTGGCAGCAGC
CACTGGTAACAGGATTAGCAGAGCGAGGTATGTAGGCGGTGCTACAGAGTTCTTGAAGTGGTGGCCTAAC
TACGGCTACACTAGAAGGACAGTATTTGGTATCTGCGCTCTGCTGAAGCCAGTTACCTTCGGAAAAAGAG
TTGGTAGCTCTTGATCCGGCAAACAAACCACCGCTGGTAGCGGTGGTTTTTTTGTTTGCAAGCAGCAGAT
TACGCGCAGAAAAAAAGGATCTCAAGAAGATCCTTTGATCTTTTCTACGGGGTCTGACGCTCAGTGGAAC
GAAAACTCACGTTAAGGGATTTTGGTCATGAGATTATCAAAAAGGATCTTCACCTAGATCCTTTTAAATT
AAAAATGAAGTTTTAAATCAATCTAAAGTATATATGAGTAAACTTGGTCTGACAGTTACCAATGCTTAAT
CAGTGAGGCACCTATCTCAGCGATCTGTCTATTTCGTTCATCCATAGTTGCCTGACTCCCCGTCGTGTAG
ATAACTACGATACGGGAGGGCTTACCATCTGGCCCCAGTGCTGCAATGATACCGCGAGACCCACGCTCAC
CGGCTCCAGATTTATCAGCAATAAACCAGCCAGCCGGAAGGGCCGAGCGCAGAAGTGGTCCTGCAACTTT
ATCCGCCTCCATCCAGTCTATTAATTGTTGCCGGGAAGCTAGAGTAAGTAGTTCGCCAGTTAATAGTTTG
CGCAACGTTGTTGCCATTGCTGCAGGCATCGTGGTGTCACGCTCGTCGTTTGGTATGGCTTCATTCAGCT
CCGGTTCCCAACGATCAAGGCGAGTTACATGATCCCCCATGTTGTGCAAAAAAGCGGTTAGCTCCTTCGG
TCCTCCGATCGTTGTCAGAAGTAAGTTGGCCGCAGTGTTATCACTCATGGTTATGGCAGCACTGCATAAT
TCTCTTACTGTCATGCCATCCGTAAGATGCTTTTCTGTGACTGGTGAGTACTCAACCAAGTCATTCTGAG
AATAGTGTATGCGGCGACCGAGTTGCTCTTGCCCGGCGTCAACACGGGATAATACCGCGCCACATAGCAG
AACTTTAAAAGTGCTCATCATTGGAAAACGTTCTTCGGGGCGAAAACTCTCAAGGATCTTACCGCTGTTG
AGATCCAGTTCGATGTAACCCACTCGTGCACCCAACTGATCTTCAGCATCTTTTACTTTCACCAGCGTTT
CTGGGTGAGCAAAAACAGGAAGGCAAAATGCCGCAAAAAAGGGAATAAGGGCGACACGGAAATGTTGAAT
ACTCATACTCTTCCTTTTTCAATATTATTGAAGCATTTATCAGGGTTATTGTCTCATGAGCGGATACATA
TTTGAATGTATTTAGAAAAATAAACAAATAGGGGTTCCGCGCACATTTCCCCGAAAAGTGCCACCTGACC
TTCTGAGGCGGAAAGAACCAGCTGTGGAATGTGTGTCAGTTAGGGTGTGGAAAGTCCCCAGGCTCCCCAG
CAGGCAGAAGTATGCAAAGCATGCATCTCAATTAGTCAGCAAGGAAAGTCCCCAGGCTCCCCAGCAGGCA
GAAGTATGCAAAGCATGCATCTCAATTAGTCAGCAACCATAGTCCCGCCCCTAACTCCGCCCATCCCGCC
CCTAACTCCGCCCAGTTCCGCCCATTCTCCGCCCCATGGCTGACTAATTTTTTTTATTTATGCAGAGGCC
GAGGCCGCCTCGGCCTCTGAGCTATTCCAGAAGTAGTGAAGAGGCTTTTTTGGAGGAGATCTAAGCTTGG
TACCGAGCTCGGATCCTCAGGATG
