>Addgene plasmid #31663 | pECE-M2-PAK2 wt | addgene partial sequence | sequence record 45629 | SV40pro-F 5'-TATTTATGCAGAGGCCGAGG-3'
AGAGGCTTTTTTGGAGGAGATCTAAGCTTGGTACCGAGCTCGGATCCTCAGGATGGACTACAAGGACGAT
GACGATAAACCCGGGAATTCGTCTGATAACGGAGAACTGGAAGATAAGCCTCCAGCACCTCCTGTGCGAA
TGAGCAGCACCATCTTTAGCACTGGAGGCAAAGACCCTTTGTCAGCCAATCACAGTTTGAAACCTTTGCC
CTCTGTTCCAGAAGAGAAAAAGCCCAGGCATAAAATCATCTCCATATTCTCAGGCACAGAGAAAGGAAGT
AAAAAGAAGGAAAAGGAACGGCCAGAAATTTCTCCTCCATCTGATTTTGAGCACACCATCCATGTTGGTT
TTGATGCTGTTACTGGAGAATTCACTGGCATGCCAGAACAGTGGGCTCGATTACTACAGACCTCCAATAT
CACCAAACTAGAGCAAAAGAAGAACCCTCAGGCTGTGCTGGATGTCCTAAAGTTCTACGACTCCAACACA
GTGAAGCAGAAATATCTGAGCTTTACTCCTCCTGAGAAAGATGGCTTTCCTTCTGGAACACCAGCACTGA
ATGCCAAGGGAACAGAAGCACCCGCAGTAGTGACAGAGGAGGAGGATGATGATGAAGAGACTGCTCCTCC
CGTTATTGCCCCGCGACCGGATCATACGAAATCAATTTACACACGGTCTGTAATTGACCCTGTTCCTGCA
CCAGTTGGTGATTCACATGTTGATGGTGCTGCCAAGTCTTTAGACAAACAGAAAAAGAAGACTAAGATGA
CAGATGAAGAGATTATGGAGAAATTAAGAACTATCGTGAGCATAGGTGACCCTAAGAAAAAATATACAAG
ATATGAAAAAA
